>Addgene plasmid #91033 | pMOD_A1210 | addgene full sequence | sequence record 181788 | Addgene NGS Result
GCCTTGACGGCAAAATCCCTTAACGTGAGTTTTCGTTCCACTGAGCGTCAGACCCCGTAGAAAAGATCAA
AGGATCTTCTTGAGATCCTTTTTTTCTGCGCGTAATCTGCTGCTTGCAAACAAAAAAACCACCGCTACCA
GCGGTGGTTTGTTTGCCGGATCAAGAGCTACTAACTCTTTTTCCGAAGGTAACTGGCTTCAGCAGAGCGC
AGATACCAAATACTGTTCTTCTAGTGTAGCCGTAGTTAGGCCACCACTTCAAGAACTCTGTAGCACCGCC
TACATACCTCGCTCTGCTAATCCTGTTACCAGTGGCTGCTGCCAGTGGCGATAAGTCGTGTCTTACCGGG
TTGGACTCAAGACGATAGTTACCGGATAAGGCGCAGCGGTCGGGCTGAACGGGGGGTTCGTGCTCACAGC
CCAGCTTGGAGCGAACGACCTACACCGAACTGAGATACCTACAGCGTGAGCTATGAGAAAGCGCCACGCT
TCCCGAAGGGAGAAAGGCGGACAGGTATCCGGTAAGCGGCAGGGTCGGAACAGGAGAGCGCACGAGGGAG
CTTCCAGGGGGAAACGCCTGGTATCTTTATAGTCCTGTCGGGTTTCGCCACCTCTGACTTGAGCGTCGAT
TTTTGTGATGCTCGTCAGGGGGGCGGAGCCTATGGAAAAACGCCAGCAACGCGGCCTTTTTACGGTTCCT
GGCCTTTTGCTGGCCTTTTGCTCACATGTTCTTTCCTGCGTTATCCCCTGATTCTGTGGATAACCGTATT
ACCGCCTTTGAGTGAGCTGATACCGCTCGCCGCAGCCGAACGACCGAGCGCAGCGAGTCAGTGAGCGAGG
AAGCGGAAGAGCGCCCACCTGCTCATGATCTGCAGGCGCGCCTGCAGTGCAGCGTGACCCGGTCGTGCCC
CTCTCTAGAGATAATGAGCATTGCATGTCTAAGTTATAAAAAATTACCACATATTTTTTTTGTCACACTT
GTTTGAAGTGCAGTTTATCTATCTTTATACATATATTTAAACTTTACTCTACGAATAATATAATCTATAG
TACTACAATAATATCAGTGTTTTAGAGAATCATATAAATGAACAGTTAGACATGGTCTAAAGGACAATTG
AGTATTTTGACAACAGGACTCTACAGTTTTATCTTTTTAGTGTGCATGTGTTCTCCTTTTTTTTTGCAAA
TAGCTTCACCTATATAATACTTCATCCATTTTATTAGTACATCCATTTAGGGTTTAGGGTTAATGGTTTT
TATAGACTAATTTTTTTAGTACATCTATTTTATTCTATTTTAGCCTCTAAATTAAGAAAACTAAAACTCT
ATTTTAGTTTTTTTATTTAATAATTTAGATATAAAATAGAATAAAATAAAGTGACTAAAAATTAAACAAA
TACCCTTTAAGAAATTAAAAAAACTAAGGAAACATTTTTCTTGTTTCGAGTAGATAATGCCAGCCTGTTA
AACGCCGTCGACGAGTCTAACGGACACCAACCAGCGAACCAGCAGCGTCGCGTCGGGCCAAGCGAAGCAG
ACGGCACGGCATCTCTGTCGCTGCCTCTGGACCCCTCTCGAGAGTTCCGCTCCACCGTTGGACTTGCTCC
GCTGTCGGCATCCAGAAATTGCGTGGCGGAGCGGCAGACGTGAGCCGGCACGGCAGGCGGCCTCCTCCTC
CTCTCACGGCACCGGCAGCTACGGGGGATTCCTTTCCCACCGCTCCTTCGCTTTCCCTTCCTCGCCCGCC
GTAATAAATAGACACCCCCTCCACACCCTCTTTCCCCAACCTCGTGTTGTTCGGAGCGCACACACACACA
ACCAGATCTCCCCCAAATCCACCCGTCGGCACCTCCGCTTCAAGGTACGCCGCTCGTCCTCCCCCCCCCC
CTCTCTACCTTCTCTAGATCGGCGTTCCGGTCCATGGTTAGGGCCCGGTAGTTCTACTTCTGTTCATGTT
TGTGTTAGATCCGTGTTTGTGTTAGATCCGTGCTGCTAGCGTTCGTACACGGATGCGACCTGTACGTCAG
ACACGTTCTGATTGCTAACTTGCCAGTGTTTCTCTTTGGGGAATCCTGGGATGGCTCTAGCCGTTCCGCA
GACGGGATCGATTTCATGATTTTTTTTGTTTCGTTGCATAGGGTTTGGTTTGCCCTTTTCCTTTATTTCA
ATATATGCCGTGCACTTGTTTGTCGGGTCATCTTTTCATGCTTTTTTTTGTCTTGGTTGTGATGATGTGG
TCTGGTTGGGCGGTCGTTCTAGATCGGAGTAGAATTAATTCTGTTTCAAACTACCTGGTGGATTTATTAA
TTTTGGATCTGTATGTGTGTGCCATACATATTCATAGTTACGAATTGAAGATGATGGATGGAAATATCGA
TCTAGGATAGGTATACATGTTGATGCGGGTTTTACTGATGCATATACAGAGATGCTTTTTGTTCGCTTGG
TTGTGATGATGTGGTGTGGTTGGGCGGTCGTTCATTCGTTCTAGATCGGAGTAGAATACTGTTTCAAACT
ACCTGGTGTATTTATTAATTTTGGAACTGTATGTGTGTGTCATACATCTTCATAGTTACGAGTTTAAGAT
GGATGGAAATATCGATCTAGGATAGGTATACATGTTGATGTGGGTTTTACTGATGCATATACATGATGGC
ATATGCAGCATCTATTCATATGCTCTAACCTTGAGTACCTATCTATTATAATAAACAAGTATGTTTTATA
ATTATTTTGATCTTGATATACTTGGATGATGGCATATGCAGCAGCTATATGTGGATTTTTTTAGCCCTGC
CTTCATACGCTATTTATTTGCTTGGTACTGTTTCTTTTGTCGATGCTCACCCTGTTGTTTGGTGTTACTT
CCTGCAGGGCGATCTATTCGAATGGACAAGAAGTACTCGATCGGCCTCGCCATCGGGACGAACTCAGTTG
GCTGGGCCGTGATCACCGACGAGTACAAGGTGCCCTCTAAGAAGTTCAAGGTCCTGGGGAACACCGACCG
CCATTCCATCAAGAAGAACCTCATCGGCGCTCTCCTGTTCGACAGCGGGGAGACCGCTGAGGCTACGAGG
CTCAAGAGAACCGCTAGGCGCCGGTACACGAGAAGGAAGAACAGGATCTGCTACCTCCAAGAGATTTTCT
CCAACGAGATGGCCAAGGTTGACGATTCATTCTTCCACCGCCTGGAGGAGTCTTTCCTCGTGGAGGAGGA
TAAGAAGCACGAGCGGCATCCCATCTTCGGCAACATCGTGGACGAGGTTGCCTACCACGAGAAGTACCCT
ACGATCTACCATCTGCGGAAGAAGCTCGTGGACTCCACCGATAAGGCGGACCTCAGACTGATCTACCTCG
CTCTGGCCCACATGATCAAGTTCCGCGGCCATTTCCTGATCGAGGGGGATCTCAACCCAGACAACAGCGA
TGTTGACAAGCTGTTCATCCAACTCGTGCAGACCTACAACCAACTCTTCGAGGAGAACCCGATCAACGCC
TCTGGCGTGGACGCGAAGGCTATCCTGTCCGCGAGGCTCTCGAAGTCCAGGAGGCTGGAGAACCTGATCG
CTCAGCTCCCAGGCGAGAAGAAGAACGGCCTGTTCGGGAACCTCATCGCTCTCAGCCTGGGGCTCACCCC
GAACTTCAAGTCGAACTTCGATCTCGCTGAGGACGCCAAGCTGCAACTCTCCAAGGACACCTACGACGAT
GACCTCGATAACCTCCTGGCCCAGATCGGCGATCAATACGCGGACCTGTTCCTCGCTGCCAAGAACCTGT
CGGACGCCATCCTCCTGTCAGATATCCTCCGCGTGAACACCGAGATCACGAAGGCTCCACTCTCTGCCTC
CATGATCAAGCGCTACGACGAGCACCATCAGGATCTGACCCTCCTGAAGGCGCTGGTCCGCCAACAGCTC
CCGGAGAAGTACAAGGAGATTTTCTTCGATCAGTCGAAGAACGGCTACGCTGGGTACATCGACGGCGGGG
CCTCACAAGAGGAGTTCTACAAGTTCATCAAGCCAATCCTGGAGAAGATGGACGGCACGGAGGAGCTCCT
GGTGAAGCTCAACAGGGAGGACCTCCTGCGGAAGCAGAGAACCTTCGATAACGGCAGCATCCCCCACCAA
ATCCATCTCGGGGAGCTGCACGCCATCCTGAGAAGGCAAGAGGACTTCTACCCTTTCCTCAAGGATAACC
GGGAGAAGATCGAGAAGATCCTGACCTTCAGAATCCCATACTACGTCGGCCCTCTCGCGCGGGGGAACTC
AAGATTCGCTTGGATGACCCGCAAGTCTGAGGAGACCATCACGCCGTGGAACTTCGAGGAGGTGGTGGAC
AAGGGCGCTAGCGCTCAGTCGTTCATCGAGAGGATGACCAACTTCGACAAGAACCTGCCCAACGAGAAGG
TGCTCCCTAAGCACTCGCTCCTGTACGAGTACTTCACCGTCTACAACGAGCTCACGAAGGTGAAGTACGT
CACCGAGGGCATGCGCAAGCCAGCGTTCCTGTCCGGGGAGCAGAAGAAGGCTATCGTGGACCTCCTGTTC
AAGACCAACCGGAAGGTCACGGTTAAGCAACTCAAGGAGGACTACTTCAAGAAGATCGAGTGCTTCGATT
CGGTCGAGATCAGCGGCGTTGAGGACCGCTTCAACGCCAGCCTCGGGACCTACCACGATCTCCTGAAGAT
CATCAAGGATAAGGACTTCCTGGACAACGAGGAGAACGAGGATATCCTGGAGGACATCGTGCTGACCCTC
ACGCTGTTCGAGGACAGGGAGATGATCGAGGAGCGCCTGAAGACGTACGCCCATCTCTTCGATGACAAGG
TCATGAAGCAACTCAAGCGCCGGAGATACACCGGCTGGGGGAGGCTGTCCCGCAAGCTCATCAACGGCAT
CCGGGACAAGCAGTCCGGGAAGACCATCCTCGACTTCCTCAAGAGCGATGGCTTCGCCAACAGGAACTTC
ATGCAACTGATCCACGATGACAGCCTCACCTTCAAGGAGGATATCCAAAAGGCTCAAGTGAGCGGCCAGG
GGGACTCGCTGCACGAGCATATCGCGAACCTCGCTGGCTCCCCCGCGATCAAGAAGGGCATCCTCCAGAC
CGTGAAGGTTGTGGACGAGCTCGTGAAGGTCATGGGCCGGCACAAGCCTGAGAACATCGTCATCGAGATG
GCCAGAGAGAACCAAACCACGCAGAAGGGGCAAAAGAACTCTAGGGAGCGCATGAAGCGCATCGAGGAGG
GCATCAAGGAGCTGGGGTCCCAAATCCTCAAGGAGCACCCAGTGGAGAACACCCAACTGCAGAACGAGAA
GCTCTACCTGTACTACCTCCAGAACGGCAGGGATATGTACGTGGACCAAGAGCTGGATATCAACCGCCTC
AGCGATTACGACGTCGATCATATCGTTCCCCAGTCTTTCCTGAAGGATGACTCCATCGACAACAAGGTCC
TCACCAGGTCGGACAAGAACCGCGGCAAGTCAGATAACGTTCCATCTGAGGAGGTCGTTAAGAAGATGAA
GAACTACTGGAGGCAGCTCCTGAACGCCAAGCTGATCACGCAAAGGAAGTTCGACAACCTCACCAAGGCT
GAGAGAGGCGGGCTCTCAGAGCTGGACAAGGCCGGCTTCATCAAGCGGCAGCTGGTCGAGACCAGACAAA
TCACGAAGCACGTTGCGCAAATCCTCGACTCTCGGATGAACACGAAGTACGATGAGAACGACAAGCTGAT
CAGGGAGGTTAAGGTGATCACCCTGAAGTCTAAGCTCGTCTCCGACTTCAGGAAGGATTTCCAGTTCTAC
AAGGTTCGCGAGATCAACAACTACCACCATGCCCATGACGCTTACCTCAACGCTGTGGTCGGCACCGCTC
TGATCAAGAAGTACCCAAAGCTGGAGTCCGAGTTCGTGTACGGGGACTACAAGGTTTACGATGTGCGCAA
GATGATCGCCAAGTCGGAGCAAGAGATCGGCAAGGCTACCGCCAAGTACTTCTTCTACTCAAACATCATG
AACTTCTTCAAGACCGAGATCACGCTGGCCAACGGCGAGATCCGGAAGAGACCGCTCATCGAGACCAACG
GCGAGACGGGGGAGATCGTGTGGGACAAGGGCAGGGATTTCGCGACCGTCCGCAAGGTTCTCTCCATGCC
CCAGGTGAACATCGTCAAGAAGACCGAGGTCCAAACGGGCGGGTTCTCAAAGGAGTCTATCCTGCCTAAG
CGGAACAGCGACAAGCTCATCGCCAGAAAGAAGGACTGGGACCCAAAGAAGTACGGCGGGTTCGACAGCC
CTACCGTGGCCTACTCGGTCCTGGTTGTGGCGAAGGTTGAGAAGGGCAAGTCCAAGAAGCTCAAGAGCGT
GAAGGAGCTCCTGGGGATCACCATCATGGAGAGGTCCAGCTTCGAGAAGAACCCAATCGACTTCCTGGAG
GCCAAGGGCTACAAGGAGGTGAAGAAGGACCTGATCATCAAGCTCCCGAAGTACTCTCTCTTCGAGCTGG
AGAACGGCAGGAAGAGAATGCTGGCTTCCGCTGGCGAGCTCCAGAAGGGGAACGAGCTCGCGCTGCCAAG
CAAGTACGTGAACTTCCTCTACCTGGCTTCCCACTACGAGAAGCTCAAGGGCAGCCCGGAGGACAACGAG
CAAAAGCAGCTGTTCGTCGAGCAGCACAAGCATTACCTCGACGAGATCATCGAGCAAATCTCCGAGTTCA
GCAAGCGCGTGATCCTCGCCGACGCGAACCTGGATAAGGTCCTCTCCGCCTACAACAAGCACCGGGACAA
GCCCATCAGAGAGCAAGCGGAGAACATCATCCATCTCTTCACCCTGACGAACCTCGGCGCTCCTGCTGCT
TTCAAGTACTTCGACACCACGATCGATCGGAAGAGATACACCTCCACGAAGGAGGTCCTGGACGCGACCC
TCATCCACCAGTCGATCACCGGCCTGTACGAGACGAGGATCGACCTCTCACAACTCGGCGGGGATAAGAG
ACCCGCAGCAACCAAGAAGGCAGGGCAAGCAAAGAAGAAGAAGTGACTCGAGTATATGAAGATGAAGATG
AAATATTTGGTGTGTCAAATAAAAAGCTTGTGTGCTTAAGTTTGTGTTTTTTTCTTGGCTTGTTGTGTTA
TGAATTTGTGGCTTTTTCTAATATTAAATGAATGTAAGATCACATTATAATGAATAAACAAATGTTTCTA
TAATCCATTGTGAATGTTTTGTTGGATCTCTTCTGCAGCATATAACTACTGTATGTGCTATGGTATGGAC
TATGGAATATGATTAAAGATAAGGAGCTCGTTAACCGGTGACGGACGTGGGCAGGTGTGATGAAAAGCCT
TAGGGTCAGGTGGCACTTTTCGGGGAAATGTGCGATGAACCCCTATTTGTTTATTTTTCTAAATACATTC
AAATATGTATCCGCTAATGAGACAATAACCCTGATAAATGCTTCAATTATATTGAAAAAGGAAGAGTATG
AGTATCCAACATTTCCGTGTCGCCCTTATTCCCTTTTTTGCGGCCTTCTGCCTTCCTGTTTTTGCTCACC
CAGAAACGCTGGTGAAAGTAAAAGATGCTGAAGATCAGTTGGGTGCCCGAGTGGGTTACATTGAACTGGA
TCTCAACAGCGGCAAAATCTTAGAGAGTTTTCGCCCCGAAGAACGCTTCCCAATGATGAGCACTTTCAAA
GTTCTGCTATGTGGCGCGGTGTTATCCCGTATTGATGCTGGGCAAGAGCAACTCGGTCGCCGCATACACT
ATTCTCAGAATGACTTGGTTGAGTATTCACCAGTCACAGAAAAGCATCTTACGGATGGCATGACAGTAAG
AGAATTATGTAGTGCTGCCATAACCATGAGTGATAACACTGCGGCCAACTTACTTCTGACAACGATTGGA
GGACCGAAGGAGCTAACCGCTTTTTTGCACAACATGGGGGATCATGTAACTCGCCTTGATCGTTGGGAAC
CGGAGCTGAATGAAGCCATACCAAACGACGAGCGTGACACCACGATGCCTGTAGCAATGGCAACAACTCT
CCGCAAACTATTAACTGGCGAACTACTTACTCTTGCTTCACGCCAGCAACTCATTGACTGGATGGAGGCG
GACAAAGTTGCAGGACCACTTCTGCGCTCGGCACTTCCGGCTGGCTGGTTTATTGCTGATAAATCTGGAG
CCGGTGAGCGTGGGTCTCGCGGTATCATTGCAGCACTGGGGCCAGATGGTAAGCCCTCCCGTATCGTAGT
TATCTACACGACGGGGAGTCAGGCAACTATGGATGAACGAAATAGACAGATCGCTGAGATAGGTGCCTCA
CTGATTAAGCATTGGTAACTGTCAGACGAAGGGAAATAAATAGTAGCCCGCCTGATGTGCGGGCTTTTTT
TTGGTGGTGGTTACCAGTGTCGCTTAGCTACCGTAGGTCCTCTTAGGCGGTCCGATTAGCGACATAGTCA
TCAAT
Features (pLannotate 1.2.2; 6 found; start..end, strand, type, name):
     80..668     +  rep_origin     ori: high-copy-number ColE1/pMB1/pBR322/pUC origin of replication
    882..2871    +  promoter       Ubi promoter: maize polyubiquitin gene promoter
   2892..6995    +  CDS            cas9: CAS9_STRP1 - Also known as csn1 From Streptococcus pyogenes serotype M1.
   7055..7303    +  terminator     HSP terminator: efficient transcription terminator from the Arabidopsis thaliana heat shock protein 18.2 gene (Nagaya et al., 2010)
   7387..7487    +  promoter       AmpR promoter: bla
   7488..8348    +  CDS            AmpR: β-lactamase; bla; confers resistance to ampicillin, carbenicillin, and related antibiotics
