[The description below was written by a language model from this plasmid's Addgene catalogue record and pLannotate feature annotations shown in this document.]
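Description:
pMOD_A1210 is a "Module A" plasmid from a modular plant genome-engineering toolkit, built on the pMOD_A1001 backbone and classified as a CRISPR vector. It is an 8,475 bp high-copy plasmid maintained in E. coli through a ColE1/pUC-type origin of replication, with selection by ampicillin via a β-lactamase gene driven by its native bla promoter. No plant selectable marker, T-DNA borders or guide RNA cassette appear in the annotated features, which fits its role as a component module rather than a finished transformation vector. The record does not describe the sites or steps used to assemble it with other modules.

The payload is a single plant expression cassette. The maize polyubiquitin (ZmUbi) promoter, a strong constitutive promoter widely used in monocots, drives a synthetic Cas9 coding sequence derived from Streptococcus pyogenes Cas9. Transcription is terminated by the HSP terminator from the Arabidopsis thaliana heat shock protein 18.2 gene. The "Ta" prefix in TaCas9 probably denotes a version codon-optimised for wheat, though the record does not say so. The enzyme carries the D10A substitution, which inactivates the RuvC nuclease domain so that the protein cuts only one DNA strand and acts as a nickase instead of making double-strand breaks. The insert was introduced by Gibson cloning.

Such nickases are typically used with paired guide RNAs to produce offset nicks, which improves targeting specificity, or to stimulate homology-directed repair while limiting error-prone end joining. This module supplies the nickase component for plant genome-editing constructs, and the ZmUbi promoter suggests use mainly in cereals and other monocots.
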