Addgene plasmid #91033: pMOD_A1210
Purpose: Module A, Promoter: ZmUbi, Gene: TaCas9_D10A nickase, Terminator: HSP
Depositing lab: Daniel Voytas. Depositing organization: University of Minnesota. Publication: A multi-purpose toolkit to enable advanced genome engineering in plants. Cermak T, Curtin SJ, Gil-Humanes J, Cegan R, Kono TJY, Konecna E, Belanto JJ, Starker CG, Mathre JW, Greenstein RL, Voytas DF. Plant Cell. 2017 May 18. pii: tpc.00922.2016. doi: 10.1105/tpc.16.00922. PubMed 28522548.
Backbone
  Vector backbone: pMOD_A1001
  Vector type: CRISPR
Growth in bacteria
  Bacterial resistance: Ampicillin, 100 μg/mL
  Growth temperature: 37°C
  Growth strain: DH5alpha
  Copy number: High Copy
Gene/Insert
  Gene/Insert name: TaCas9_D10A nickase
  Species: Synthetic
  Mutation: D10A
  Promoter: ZmUbi
  Cloning method: Gibson Cloning
  Sequencing primers: 5′ unknown
Terms and licenses: Academic/Nonprofit Terms; Industry Terms: Not Available to Industry
How to cite: pMOD_A1210 was a gift from Daniel Voytas (Addgene plasmid # 91033 ; http://n2t.net/addgene:91033 ; RRID:Addgene_91033)
